Addgene plasmid #89329: pTRE/SP M87C448Y
Purpose: Inducible expression of M87 C448Y spastin in mammalian cells
Depositing lab: Peter Baas. Depositing organization: Drexel University. Publication: Pathogenic mutation of spastin has gain-of-function effects on microtubule dynamics. Solowska JM, D'Rozario M, Jean DC, Davidson MW, Marenda DR, Baas PW. J Neurosci. 2014 Jan 29;34(5):1856-67. doi: 10.1523/JNEUROSCI.3309-13.2014. PubMed 24478365.
Backbone
  Vector backbone: pTRE-Tight
  Backbone manufacturer: Clontech
  Backbone size w/o insert (bp): 2600
  Vector type: Mammalian Expression
Growth in bacteria
  Bacterial resistance: Ampicillin, 100 μg/mL
  Growth temperature: 37°C
  Growth strain: DH5alpha
  Copy number: Unknown
Gene/Insert
  Gene/Insert name: spastin (alt names: SPAST; NM 014946)
  Species: H. sapiens (human)
  Insert size (bp): 1668
  Mutation: 1-460 bp deleted, C448Y
  Entrez Gene: SPAST (a.k.a. ADPSP, FSP2, SPG4)
  Promoter: Tet-responsive P tight
  Cloning method: Restriction Enzyme; 5′ cloning site SmaI (destroyed during cloning); 3′ cloning site BamH I (destroyed during cloning)
  Sequencing primers: 5′ LNCX
Terms and licenses: Academic/Nonprofit Terms; Industry Terms: Not Available to Industry
Depositor comments: The endogenous M87 Kozak sequence was replaced with an optimal Kozak sequence. To detect spastin use an anti-spastin antibody.
How to cite: pTRE/SP M87C448Y was a gift from Peter Baas (Addgene plasmid # 89329 ; http://n2t.net/addgene:89329 ; RRID:Addgene_89329)
