[The description below was written by a language model from this plasmid's Addgene catalogue record and pLannotate feature annotations shown in this document.]
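Description:
pTRE/SP M87C448Y is a mammalian expression plasmid built on the pTRE-Tight backbone for tetracycline-regulated expression of a mutant human spastin (SPAST). The sequenced plasmid is about 4.3 kb. It is propagated in E. coli through a high-copy ColE1/pUC-type origin and selected with ampicillin via the β-lactamase gene and its own promoter. The feature table shows no mammalian selection marker.

The payload sits downstream of the PTight promoter, which consists of seven tet operator repeats fused to a minimal CMV promoter. This promoter has little activity on its own and is switched on only when a tetracycline-controlled transactivator (tTA or rtTA) is supplied from a separate construct or cell line, so expression can be controlled with doxycycline. The insert is the shorter M87 isoform of spastin, which begins at the second in-frame start codon. It was made by deleting the first 460 bp of the reference cDNA, and the endogenous M87 Kozak context was replaced with an optimal one to favour efficient initiation. It carries the C448Y substitution, which the associated work describes as a pathogenic spastin mutation. The coding sequence is followed by SV40-derived sequence, including a small large T antigen fragment and the SV40 polyadenylation signal for transcript processing. No epitope tag or fluorescent fusion is recorded, and the depositor notes that the protein is detected with an anti-spastin antibody.

The construct is intended for inducible expression of M87 C448Y spastin in mammalian cells. The associated study examined gain-of-function effects of pathogenic spastin mutation on microtubule dynamics.
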