Features (pLannotate 1.2.2; 8 found; start..end, strand, type, name):
      1..315     +  promoter       tight TRE promoter: Tet-responsive promoter PTight, consisting of seven tet operator sequences followed by the minimal CMV promoter
    320..339     +  misc_feature   MCS (fragment): pUC18/19 multiple cloning site
    338..1945    +  CDS            SPAST (fragment): SPAST_HUMAN - Also known as ADPSP, FSP2, KIAA1083 From Homo sapiens (Human).
   2069..2152    +  CDS            large T antigen (fragment): large T antigen from SV40 (simian virus 40)
   2175..2256    +  polyA_signal   SV40 poly(A) signal: SV40 polyadenylation signal
   2438..3026    -  rep_origin     ori: high-copy-number ColE1/pMB1/pBR322/pUC origin of replication
   3197..4057    -  CDS            AmpR: β-lactamase; bla; confers resistance to ampicillin, carbenicillin, and related antibiotics
   4058..4162    -  promoter       AmpR promoter: bla
>Addgene plasmid #89329 | pTRE/SP M87C448Y | addgene full sequence | sequence record 176108 | Addgene NGS Result
GAGTTTACTCCCTATCAGTGATAGAGAACGTATGTCGAGTTTACTCCCTATCAGTGATAGAGAACGATGT
CGAGTTTACTCCCTATCAGTGATAGAGAACGTATGTCGAGTTTACTCCCTATCAGTGATAGAGAACGTAT
GTCGAGTTTACTCCCTATCAGTGATAGAGAACGTATGTCGAGTTTATCCCTATCAGTGATAGAGAACGTA
TGTCGAGTTTACTCCCTATCAGTGATAGAGAACGTATGTCGAGGTAGGCGTGTACGGTGGGAGGCCTATA
TAAGCAGAGCTCGTTTAGTGAACCGTCAGATCGCCTGGAGAATTCGAGCTCGGTACCCGCTTCTCCCGCG
CCACCATGGCAGCCAAGAGGAGCTCCGGGGCCGCGCCAGCACCTGCCTCGGCCTCGGCCCCGGCGCCGGT
GCCGGGCGGCGAGGCCGAGCGCGTCCGAGTCTTCCACAAACAGGCCTTCGAGTACATCTCCATTGCCCTG
CGCATCGATGAGGATGAGAAAGCAGGACAGAAGGAGCAAGCTGTGGAATGGTATAAGAAAGGTATTGAAG
AACTGGAAAAAGGAATAGCTGTTATAGTTACAGGACAAGGTGAACAGTGTGAAAGAGCTAGACGCCTTCA
AGCTAAAATGATGACTAATTTGGTTATGGCCAAGGACCGCTTACAACTTCTAGAGAAGATGCAACCAGTT
TTGCCATTTTCCAAGTCACAAACGGACGTCTATAATGACAGTACTAACTTGGCATGCCGCAATGGACATC
TCCAGTCAGAAAGTGGAGCTGTTCCAAAAAGAAAAGACCCCTTAACACACACTAGTAATTCACTGCCTCG
TTCAAAAACAGTTATGAAAACTGGATCTGCAGGCCTTTCAGGCCACCATAGAGCACCTAGTTACAGTGGT
TTATCCATGGTTTCTGGAGTGAAACAGGGATCTGGTCCTGCTCCTACCACTCATAAGGGTACTCCGAAAA
CAAATAGGACAAATAAACCTTCTACCCCTACAACTGCTACTCGTAAGAAAAAAGACTTGAAGAATTTTAG
GAATGTGGACAGCAACCTTGCTAACCTTATAATGAATGAAATTGTGGACAATGGAACAGCTGTTAAATTT
GATGATATAGCTGGTCAAGACTTGGCAAAACAAGCATTGCAAGAAATTGTTATTCTTCCTTCTCTGAGGC
CTGAGTTGTTCACAGGGCTTAGAGCTCCTGCCAGAGGGCTGTTACTCTTTGGTCCACCTGGGAATGGGAA
GACAATGCTGGCTAAAGCAGTAGCTGCAGAATCGAATGCAACCTTCTTTAATATAAGTGCTGCAAGTTTA
ACTTCAAAATACGTGGGAGAAGGAGAGAAATTGGTGAGGGCTCTTTTTGCTGTGGCTCGAGAACTTCAAC
CTTCTATAATTTTTATAGATGAAGTTGATAGCCTTTTGTATGAAAGAAGAGAAGGGGAGCACGATGCTAG
TAGACGCCTAAAAACTGAATTTCTAATAGAATTTGATGGTGTACAGTCTGCTGGAGATGACAGAGTACTT
GTAATGGGTGCAACTAATAGGCCACAAGAGCTTGATGAGGCTGTTCTCAGGCGTTTCATCAAACGGGTAT
ATGTGTCTTTACCAAATGAGGAGACAAGACTACTTTTGCTTAAAAATCTGTTATGTAAACAAGGAAGTCC
ATTGACCCAAAAAGAACTAGCACAACTTGCTAGAATGACTGATGGATACTCAGGAAGTGACCTAACAGCT
TTGGCAAAAGATGCAGCACTGGGTCCTATCCGAGAACTAAAACCAGAACAGGTGAAGAATATGTCTGCCA
GTGAGATGAGAAATATTCGATTATCTGACTTCACTGAATCCTTGAAAAAAATAAAACGCAGCGTCAGCCC
TCAAACTTTAGAAGCGTACATACGTTGGAACAAGGACTTTGGAGATACCACTGTTTAAGGAAATACCTTT
GTAAACCTGCAGAACATTTTACTTAAAAGAGGAAACACAAGATCCTCTAGTCAGCTGACGCGTGCTAGCG
CGGCCGCATCGATAAGCTTGTCGACGATATCTCTAGAGGATCATAATCAGCCATACCACATTTGTAGAGG
TTTTACTTGCTTTAAAAAACCTCCCACACCTCCCCCTGAACCTGAAACATAAAATGAATGCAATTGTTGT
TGTTAACTTGTTTATTGCAGCTTATAATGGTTACAAATAAAGCAATAGCATCACAAATTTCACAAATAAA
GCATTTTTTTCACTGCCTCGAGCTTCCTCGCTCACTGACTCGCTGCGCTCGGTCGTTCGGCTGCGGCGAG
CGGTATCAGCTCACTCAAAGGCGGTAATACGGTTATCCACAGAATCAGGGGATAACGCAGGAAAGAACAT
GTGAGCAAAAGGCCAGCAAAAGGCCAGGAACCGTAAAAAGGCCGCGTTGCTGGCGTTTTTCCATAGGCTC
CGCCCCCCTGACGAGCATCACAAAAATCGACGCTCAAGTCAGAGGTGGCGAAACCCGACAGGACTATAAA
GATACCAGGCGTTTCCCCCTGGAAGCTCCCTCGTGCGCTCTCCTGTTCCGACCCTGCCGCTTACCGGATA
CCTGTCCGCCTTTCTCCCTTCGGGAAGCGTGGCGCTTTCTCATAGCTCACGCTGTAGGTATCTCAGTTCG
GTGTAGGTCGTTCGCTCCAAGCTGGGCTGTGTGCACGAACCCCCCGTTCAGCCCGACCGCTGCGCCTTAT
CCGGTAACTATCGTCTTGAGTCCAACCCGGTAAGACACGACTTATCGCCACTGGCAGCAGCCACTGGTAA
CAGGATTAGCAGAGCGAGGTATGTAGGCGGTGCTACAGAGTTCTTGAAGTGGTGGCCTAACTACGGCTAC
ACTAGAAGAACAGTATTTGGTATCTGCGCTCTGCTGAAGCCAGTTACCTTCGGAAAAAGAGTTGGTAGCT
CTTGATCCGGCAAACAAACCACCGCTGGTAGCGGTGGTTTTTTTGTTTGCAAGCAGCAGATTACGCGCAG
AAAAAAAGGATCTCAAGAAGATCCTTTGATCTTTTCTACGGGGTCTGACGCTCAGTGGAACGAAAACTCA
CGTTAAGGGATTTTGGTCATGAGATTATCAAAAAGGATCTTCACCTAGATCCTTTTAAATTAAAAATGAA
GTTTTAAATCAATCTAAAGTATATATGAGTAAACTTGGTCTGACAGTTACCAATGCTTAATCAGTGAGGC
ACCTATCTCAGCGATCTGTCTATTTCGTTCATCCATAGTTGCCTGACTCCCCGTCGTGTAGATAACTACG
ATACGGGAGGGCTTACCATCTGGCCCCAGTGCTGCAATGATACCGCGAGACCCACGCTCACCGGCTCCAG
ATTTATCAGCAATAAACCAGCCAGCCGGAAGGGCCGAGCGCAGAAGTGGTCCTGCAACTTTATCCGCCTC
CATCCAGTCTATTAATTGTTGCCGGGAAGCTAGAGTAAGTAGTTCGCCAGTTAATAGTTTGCGCAACGTT
GTTGCCATTGCTACAGGCATCGTGGTGTCACGCTCGTCGTTTGGTATGGCTTCATTCAGCTCCGGTTCCC
AACGATCAAGGCGAGTTACATGATCCCCCATGTTGTGCAAAAAAGCGGTTAGCTCCTTCGGTCCTCCGAT
CGTTGTCAGAAGTAAGTTGGCCGCAGTGTTATCACTCATGGTTATGGCAGCACTGCATAATTCTCTTACT
GTCATGCCATCCGTAAGATGCTTTTCTGTGACTGGTGAGTACTCAACCAAGTCATTCTGAGAATAGTGTA
TGCGGCGACCGAGTTGCTCTTGCCCGGCGTCAACACGGGATAATACCGCGCCACATAGCAGAACTTTAAA
AGTGCTCATCATTGGAAAACGTTCTTCGGGGCGAAAACTCTCAAGGATCTTACCGCTGTTGAGATCCAGT
TCGATGTAACCCACTCGTGCACCCAACTGATCTTCAGCATCTTTTACTTTCACCAGCGTTTCTGGGTGAG
CAAAAACAGGAAGGCAAAATGCCGCAAAAAAGGGAATAAGGGCGACACGGAAATGTTGAATACTCATACT
CTTCCTTTTTCAATATTATTGAAGCATTTATCAGGGTTATTGTCTCATGAGCGGATACATATTTGAATGT
ATTTAGAAAAATAAACAAATAGGGGTTCCGCGCACATTTCCCCGAAAAGTGCCACCTGACGTCTAAGAAA
CCATTATTATCATGACATTAACCTATAAAAATAGGCGTATCACGAGGCCCTTTCGTCTTCACTC
